Addgene plasmid #112313: pJUNB-donor
Purpose: CRISPR donor plasmid to tag human transcription factor JUNB with GFP
Depositing lab: Kevin White.
Backbone
  Vector backbone: pCR Blunt TOPO
  Backbone manufacturer: Invitrogen
  Vector type: CRISPR
Growth in bacteria
  Bacterial resistance: Kanamycin, 50 μg/mL
  Growth temperature: 37°C
  Growth strain: DH5alpha
  Copy number: High Copy
Gene/Insert
  Gene/Insert name: JUNB homology arms flanking EGFP-IRES-Neo cassette
  Species: H. sapiens (human)
  Mutation: hg38:19:12792992:C>G, hg38:19:12793018:T>G, hg38:19:12793051:T>A
  Entrez Gene: JUNB (a.k.a. AP-1)
  Cloning method: Gibson Cloning
  Sequencing primers: 5′ M13pUC-rev; 3′ M13pUC-fwd
Terms and licenses: Academic/Nonprofit Terms; Industry Terms: Not Available to Industry
Depositor comments: Cloning source: Human Sperm. Use with plasmid pJUNB.1.0-gDNA.
How to cite: pJUNB-donor was a gift from Kevin White (Addgene plasmid # 112313 ; http://n2t.net/addgene:112313 ; RRID:Addgene_112313)
