[The description below was written by a language model from this plasmid's Addgene catalogue record and pLannotate feature annotations shown in this document.]
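Description:
pJUNB-donor is a CRISPR homology-directed repair donor plasmid for tagging the endogenous human transcription factor JUNB with GFP. It is built on the pCR Blunt TOPO cloning backbone, a high-copy bacterial vector carrying a ColE1/pUC-type origin and the Tn5 aminoglycoside phosphotransferase gene used for kanamycin selection in E. coli. The feature table also shows a bleomycin/Zeocin resistance gene and the usual backbone remnants: lacZα and ccdB fragments, lac promoter and operator, and flanking T7 and SP6 promoters. The insert was assembled by Gibson cloning, with the homology arms derived from human genomic DNA.

The payload consists of JUNB homology arms flanking an EGFP-IRES-Neo cassette. In the annotated sequence the 5′ arm includes the JUNB coding sequence, which runs on the same strand into a short linker region annotated with a fragment of a TEV-cleavage/His-type composite tag and an S-Tag, followed by EGFP. This arrangement is consistent with a C-terminal fusion of GFP to JUNB. Downstream, an EMCV IRES drives translation of a second NeoR copy. No separate mammalian promoter is annotated, so G418 resistance would presumably depend on transcription from the JUNB locus after correct integration. The 3′ homology arm is not individually annotated but presumably occupies the remaining unannotated sequence after the Neo gene.

The record lists three single-nucleotide changes in the JUNB sequence relative to hg38 but does not state their purpose. The plasmid is meant to be used with the companion guide RNA plasmid pJUNB.1.0-gDNA to generate knock-in cells expressing GFP-tagged JUNB.
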