Features (pLannotate 1.2.2; 20 found; start..end, strand, type, name):
     71..89      -  promoter       T7 promoter: promoter for bacteriophage T7 RNA polymerase
     92..239     +  CDS            lacZα (fragment): LacZα fragment of β-galactosidase; lacZ fragment
    249..552     +  CDS            ccdB (fragment): CcdB, a bacterial toxin that poisons DNA gyrase; ccdB; Plasmids containing the ccdB gene cannot be propagated in standard E. coli strains.
    600..869     +  CDS            tnpA (fragment): TN5P_ECOLX - Also known as tnp. Experimental evidence at protein level: Swiss-Prot protein existence level 1. Mediates transposition of transposon Tn5 by a 'cut and paste' mechanism. First, the monomeric transposase binds the 19 bp inverted DNA repeats flanking the transposon. Then, dimerization of the DNA- bound transposase creates a synaptic DNA complex. After nicking of the first DNA strand, excision of the transposon proceeds through a series of intermediates. The transposase then mediates the insertion of the transposon at a new site by strand transfer. The activity of the wild- type tran
    901..1695    +  CDS            NeoR/KanR: aminoglycoside phosphotransferase from Tn5; aph(3')-II (or nptII); confers resistance to neomycin, kanamycin, and G418 (Geneticin®)
   1716..1767    -  misc_feature   bom (fragment): basis of mobility region from pBR322
   1794..1882    +  promoter       AmpR promoter (fragment): bla
   1902..2276    +  CDS            BleoR: antibiotic-binding protein; Sh ble from Streptoalloteichus hindustanus; confers resistance to bleomycin, phleomycin, and Zeocin™
   2414..3002    +  rep_origin     ori: high-copy-number ColE1/pMB1/pBR322/pUC origin of replication
   3185..3277    +  CDS            lacI (fragment): lac repressor; lacI; The lac repressor binds to the lac operator to inhibit transcription in E. coli. This inhibition can be relieved by adding lactose or isopropyl-β-D-thiogalactopyranoside (IPTG).
   3290..3311    +  protein_bind   CAP binding site: CAP binding activates transcription in the presence of cAMP. E. coli catabolite activator protein
   3326..3356    +  promoter       lac promoter: promoter for the E. coli lac operon
   3364..3380    +  protein_bind   lac operator: The lac repressor binds to the lac operator to inhibit transcription in E. coli. This inhibition can be relieved by adding lactose or isopropyl-β-D-thiogalactopyranoside (IPTG). lac repressor encoded by lacI
   3422..3440    +  promoter       SP6 promoter: promoter for bacteriophage SP6 RNA polymerase
   3522..4544    +  CDS            JUNB: JUNB_HUMAN - Experimental evidence at protein level: Swiss-Prot protein existence level 1. Transcription factor involved in regulating gene activity following the primary growth factor response. Binds to the DNA sequence 5'-TGA[CG]TCA-3'. From Homo sapiens (Human).
   4571..4591    +  CDS            capTEV™ (fragment): composite tag for in vivo biotinylation, TEV protease cleavage, and 6xHis tagging
   4605..4649    +  CDS            S-Tag: affinity and epitope tag derived from pancreatic ribonuclease A
   4740..5459    +  CDS            EGFP: the original enhanced GFP (Yang et al., 1996) mammalian codon-optimized
   5497..6082    +  misc_feature   IRES2: internal ribosome entry site (IRES) of the encephalomyocarditis virus (EMCV)
   6164..6967    +  CDS            NeoR/KanR: aminoglycoside phosphotransferase from Tn5; aph(3')-II (or nptII); confers resistance to neomycin, kanamycin, and G418 (Geneticin®)
>Addgene plasmid #112313 | pJUNB-donor | depositor full sequence | sequence record 211704 | Full Sequence
AAGGGCGAATTCTGCAGATATCCATCACACTGGCGGCCGCTCGAGCATGCATCTAGAGGGCCCAATTCGC
CCTATAGTGAGTCGTATTACAATTCACTGGCCGTCGTTTTACAACGTCGTGACTGGGAAAACCCTGGCGT
TACCCAACTTAATCGCCTTGCAGCACATCCCCCTTTCGCCAGCTGGCGTAATAGCGAAGAGGCCCGCACC
GATCGCCCTTCCCAACAGTTGCGCAGCCTATACGTACGGCAGTTTAAGGTTTACACCTATAAAAGAGAGA
GCCGTTATCGTCTGTTTGTGGATGTACAGAGTGATATTATTGACACGCCGGGGCGACGGATGGTGATCCC
CCTGGCCAGTGCACGTCTGCTGTCAGATAAAGTCTCCCGTGAACTTTACCCGGTGGTGCATATCGGGGAT
GAAAGCTGGCGCATGATGACCACCGATATGGCCAGTGTGCCGGTCTCCGTTATCGGGGAAGAAGTGGCTG
ATCTCAGCCACCGCGAAAATGACATCAAAAACGCCATTAACCTGATGTTCTGGGGAATATAAATGTCAGG
CATGAGATTATCAAAAAGGATCTTCACCTAGATCCTTTTCACGTAGAAAGCCAGTCCGCAGAAACGGTGC
TGACCCCGGATGAATGTCAGCTACTGGGCTATCTGGACAAGGGAAAACGCAAGCGCAAAGAGAAAGCAGG
TAGCTTGCAGTGGGCTTACATGGCGATAGCTAGACTGGGCGGTTTTATGGACAGCAAGCGAACCGGAATT
GCCAGCTGGGGCGCCCTCTGGTAAGGTTGGGAAGCCCTGCAAAGTAAACTGGATGGCTTTCTCGCCGCCA
AGGATCTGATGGCGCAGGGGATCAAGCTCTGATCAAGAGACAGGATGAGGATCGTTTCGCATGATTGAAC
AAGATGGATTGCACGCAGGTTCTCCGGCCGCTTGGGTGGAGAGGCTATTCGGCTATGACTGGGCACAACA
GACAATCGGCTGCTCTGATGCCGCCGTGTTCCGGCTGTCAGCGCAGGGGCGCCCGGTTCTTTTTGTCAAG
ACCGACCTGTCCGGTGCCCTGAATGAACTGCAAGACGAGGCAGCGCGGCTATCGTGGCTGGCCACGACGG
GCGTTCCTTGCGCAGCTGTGCTCGACGTTGTCACTGAAGCGGGAAGGGACTGGCTGCTATTGGGCGAAGT
GCCGGGGCAGGATCTCCTGTCATCTCACCTTGCTCCTGCCGAGAAAGTATCCATCATGGCTGATGCAATG
CGGCGGCTGCATACGCTTGATCCGGCTACCTGCCCATTCGACCACCAAGCGAAACATCGCATCGAGCGAG
CACGTACTCGGATGGAAGCCGGTCTTGTCGATCAGGATGATCTGGACGAAGAGCATCAGGGGCTCGCGCC
AGCCGAACTGTTCGCCAGGCTCAAGGCGAGCATGCCCGACGGCGAGGATCTCGTCGTGACCCATGGCGAT
GCCTGCTTGCCGAATATCATGGTGGAAAATGGCCGCTTTTCTGGATTCATCGACTGTGGCCGGCTGGGTG
TGGCGGACCGCTATCAGGACATAGCGTTGGCTACCCGTGATATTGCTGAAGAGCTTGGCGGCGAATGGGC
TGACCGCTTCCTCGTGCTTTACGGTATCGCCGCTCCCGATTCGCAGCGCATCGCCTTCTATCGCCTTCTT
GACGAGTTCTTCTGAATTATTAACGCTTACAATTTCCTGATGCGGTATTTTCTCCTTACGCATCTGTGCG
GTATTTCACACCGCATACAGGTGGCACTTTTCGGGGAAATGTGCGCGGAACCCCTATTTGTTTATTTTTC
TAAATACATTCAAATATGTATCCGCTCATGAGACAATAACCCTGATAAATGCTTCAATAATAGCACGTGA
GGAGGGCCACCATGGCCAAGTTGACCAGTGCCGTTCCGGTGCTCACCGCGCGCGACGTCGCCGGAGCGGT
CGAGTTCTGGACCGACCGGCTCGGGTTCTCCCGGGACTTCGTGGAGGACGACTTCGCCGGTGTGGTCCGG
GACGACGTGACCCTGTTCATCAGCGCGGTCCAGGACCAGGTGGTGCCGGACAACACCCTGGCCTGGGTGT
GGGTGCGCGGCCTGGACGAGCTGTACGCCGAGTGGTCGGAGGTCGTGTCCACGAACTTCCGGGACGCCTC
CGGGCCGGCCATGACCGAGATCGGCGAGCAGCCGTGGGGGCGGGAGTTCGCCCTGCGCGACCCGGCCGGC
AACTGCGTGCACTTCGTGGCCGAGGAGCAGGACTGACACGTGCTAAAACTTCATTTTTAATTTAAAAGGA
TCTAGGTGAAGATCCTTTTTGATAATCTCATGACCAAAATCCCTTAACGTGAGTTTTCGTTCCACTGAGC
GTCAGACCCCGTAGAAAAGATCAAAGGATCTTCTTGAGATCCTTTTTTTCTGCGCGTAATCTGCTGCTTG
CAAACAAAAAAACCACCGCTACCAGCGGTGGTTTGTTTGCCGGATCAAGAGCTACCAACTCTTTTTCCGA
AGGTAACTGGCTTCAGCAGAGCGCAGATACCAAATACTGTCCTTCTAGTGTAGCCGTAGTTAGGCCACCA
CTTCAAGAACTCTGTAGCACCGCCTACATACCTCGCTCTGCTAATCCTGTTACCAGTGGCTGCTGCCAGT
GGCGATAAGTCGTGTCTTACCGGGTTGGACTCAAGACGATAGTTACCGGATAAGGCGCAGCGGTCGGGCT
GAACGGGGGGTTCGTGCACACAGCCCAGCTTGGAGCGAACGACCTACACCGAACTGAGATACCTACAGCG
TGAGCTATGAGAAAGCGCCACGCTTCCCGAAGGGAGAAAGGCGGACAGGTATCCGGTAAGCGGCAGGGTC
GGAACAGGAGAGCGCACGAGGGAGCTTCCAGGGGGAAACGCCTGGTATCTTTATAGTCCTGTCGGGTTTC
GCCACCTCTGACTTGAGCGTCGATTTTTGTGATGCTCGTCAGGGGGGCGGAGCCTATGGAAAAACGCCAG
CAACGCGGCCTTTTTACGGTTCCTGGGCTTTTGCTGGCCTTTTGCTCACATGTTCTTTCCTGCGTTATCC
CCTGATTCTGTGGATAACCGTATTACCGCCTTTGAGTGAGCTGATACCGCTCGCCGCAGCCGAACGACCG
AGCGCAGCGAGTCAGTGAGCGAGGAAGCGGAAGAGCGCCCAATACGCAAACCGCCTCTCCCCGCGCGTTG
GCCGATTCATTAATGCAGCTGGCACGACAGGTTTCCCGACTGGAAAGCGGGCAGTGAGCGCAACGCAATT
AATGTGAGTTAGCTCACTCATTAGGCACCCCAGGCTTTACACTTTATGCTTCCGGCTCGTATGTTGTGTG
GAATTGTGAGCGGATAACAATTTCACACAGGAAACAGCTATGACCATGATTACGCCAAGCTATTTAGGTG
ACACTATAGAATACTCAAGCTATGCATCAAGCTTGGTACCGAGCTCGGATCCACTAGTAACGGCCGCCAG
TGTGCTGGAATTCGCCCTTAACAGCCCTTCTACCACGACGACTCATACACAGCTACGGGATACGGCCGGG
CCCCTGGTGGCCTCTCTCTACACGACTACAAACTCCTGAAACCGAGCCTGGCGGTCAACCTGGCCGACCC
CTACCGGAGTCTCAAAGCGCCTGGGGCTCGCGGACCCGGCCCAGAGGGCGGCGGTGGCGGCAGCTACTTT
TCTGGTCAGGGCTCGGACACCGGCGCGTCTCTCAAGCTCGCCTCTTCGGAGCTGGAACGCCTGATTGTCC
CCAACAGCAACGGCGTGATCACGACGACGCCTACACCCCCGGGACAGTACTTTTACCCCCGCGGGGGTGG
CAGCGGTGGAGGTGCAGGGGGCGCAGGGGGCGGCGTCACCGAGGAGCAGGAGGGCTTCGCCGACGGCTTT
GTCAAAGCCCTGGACGATCTGCACAAGATGAACCACGTGACACCCCCCAACGTGTCCCTGGGCGCTACCG
GGGGGCCCCCGGCTGGGCCCGGGGGCGTCTACGCCGGCCCGGAGCCACCTCCCGTTTACACCAACCTCAG
CAGCTACTCCCCAGCCTCTGCGTCCTCGGGAGGCGCCGGGGCTGCCGTCGGGACCGGGAGCTCGTACCCG
ACGACCACCATCAGCTACCTCCCACACGCGCCGCCCTTCGCCGGTGGCCACCCGGCGCAGCTGGGCTTGG
GCCGCGGCGCCTCCACCTTCAAGGAGGAACCGCAGACCGTGCCGGAGGCGCGCAGCCGGGACGCCACGCC
GCCGGTGTCCCCCATCAACATGGAAGACCAAGAGCGCATCAAAGTGGAGCGCAAGCGGCTGCGGAACCGG
CTGGCGGCCACCAAGTGCCGGAAGCGGAAGCTGGAGCGCATCGCGCGCCTGGAGGACAAGGTGAAGACGC
TCAAGGCCGAGAACGCGGGGCTGTCGAGTACCGCCGGCCTCCTCCGGGAGCAGGTGGCCCAGCTCAAACA
GAAGGTCATGACCCACGTCAGCAACGGCTGTCAGCTGCTGCTTGGGGTCAAGGGACACGCCTTCGATTAT
GATATTCCAACTACTGCAAGCGAGAATCTTTATTTTCAGGGCGCCGCCAAATTCAAAGAAACCGCTGCTG
CTAAATTCGAACGCCAGCACATGGACAGCGGAGGTGGAGGTTCGAGCGGTCCCTCGGGTTCGTCGAGCCT
GGAAGTTCTGTTCCAGGGGCCCCTGTCGTCGAGCGGTCCCTCGGGTTCGATGGTGAGCAAAGGCGAGGAG
CTGTTCACCGGGGTGGTGCCCATCCTGGTCGAGCTGGACGGCGACGTAAACGGCCACAAGTTCAGCGTGT
CCGGCGAGGGCGAGGGCGATGCCACCTACGGCAAGCTGACCCTGAAGTTCATCTGCACCACCGGCAAGCT
GCCCGTGCCCTGGCCCACCCTCGTGACCACCCTGACCTACGGCGTGCAGTGCTTCAGCCGCTACCCCGAC
CACATGAAGCAGCACGACTTCTTCAAGTCCGCCATGCCCGAAGGCTACGTCCAGGAGCGCACCATCTTCT
TCAAGGACGACGGCAACTACAAGACCCGCGCCGAGGTGAAGTTCGAGGGCGACACCCTGGTGAACCGCAT
CGAGCTGAAGGGCATCGACTTCAAGGAGGACGGCAACATCCTGGGGCACAAGCTGGAGTACAACTACAAC
AGCCACAACGTCTATATCATGGCCGACAAGCAGAAGAACGGCATCAAGGTGAACTTCAAGATCCGCCACA
ACATCGAGGACGGCAGCGTGCAGCTCGCCGACCACTACCAGCAGAACACCCCCATCGGCGACGGCCCCGT
GCTGCTGCCCGACAACCACTACCTGAGCACCCAGTCCGCCCTGAGCAAAGACCCCAACGAGAAGCGCGAT
CACATGGTCCTTAAGGAGTTCGTGACCGCCGCCGGGATCACTCTCGGCATGGACGAGCTGTACAAGTAAT
GATCTAGAGTCGAGTTAATTAAGAATTCCGCCCCCCCCCCTCTCCCTCCCCCCCCCTAACGTTACTGGCC
GAAGCCGCTTGGAATAAGGCCGGTGTGCGTTTGTCTATATGTTATTTTCCACCATATTGCCGTCTTTTGG
CAATGTGAGGGCCCGGAAACCTGGCCCTGTCTTCTTGACGAGCATTCCTAGGGGTCTTTCCCCTCTCGCC
AAAGGAATGCAGGGTCTGTTGAATGTCGTGAAGGAAGCAGTTCCTCTGGAAGCTTCTTGAAGACAAACAA
CGTCTGTAGCGACCCTTTGCAGGCAGCGGAACCCCCCACCTGGCGACAGGTGCCTCTGCGGCCAAAAGCC
ACGTGTATAAGATACACCTGCAAAGGCGGCACAACCCCAGTGCCACGTTGTGAGTTGGATAGTTGTGGAA
AGAGTCAAATGGCTCTCCTCAAGCGTATTCAACAAGGGGCTGAAGGATGCCCAGAAGGTACCCCATTGTA
TGGGATCTGATCTGGGGCCTCGGTGCACATGCTTTACATGTGTTTAGTCGAGGTTAAAAAAACGTCTAGG
CCCCCCGAACCACGGGGACGTGGTTTTCCTTTGAAAAACACGATGATAATATGGCCACAACCTGTTACAT
TGCACAAGATAAAAATATATCATCACGAACAGTAAAACTGTCTGCTTACATAAACAGTAATACAAGGGGT
GTTATGGGATCGGCCATTGAACAAGATGGATTGCACGCAGGTTCTCCGGCCGCTTGGGTGGAGAGGCTAT
TCGGCTATGACTGGGCACAACAGACAATCGGCTGCTCTGATGCCGCCGTGTTCCGGCTGTCAGCGCAGGG
GCGCCCGGTTCTTTTTGTCAAGACCGACCTGTCCGGTGCCCTGAATGAACTGCAGGACGAGGCAGCGCGG
CTATCGTGGCTGGCCACGACGGGCGTTCCTTGCGCAGCTGTGCTCGACGTTGTCACTGAAGCGGGAAGGG
ACTGGCTGCTATTGGGCGAAGTGCCGGGGCAGGATCTCCTGTCATCTCACCTTGCTCCTGCCGAGAAAGT
ATCCATCATGGCTGATGCAATGCGGCGGCTGCATACGCTTGATCCGGCTACCTGCCCATTCGACCACCAA
GCGAAACATCGCATCGAGCGAGCACGTACTCGGATGGAAGCCGGTCTTGTCGATCAGGATGATCTGGACG
AAGAGCATCAGGGGCTCGCGCCAGCCGAACTGTTCGCCAGGCTCAAGGCGCGCATGCCCGACGGCGAGGA
TCTCGTCGTGACCCATGGCGATGCCTGCTTGCCGAATATCATGGTGGAAAATGGCCGCTTTTCTGGATTC
ATCGACTGTGGCCGGCTGGGTGTGGCGGACCGCTATCAGGACATAGCGTTGGCTACCCGTGATATTGCTG
AAGAGCTTGGCGGCGAATGGGCTGACCGCTTCCTCGTGCTTTACGGTATCGCCGCTCCCGATTCGCAGCG
CATCGCCTTCTATCGCCTTCTTGACGAGTTCTTCTGAACGTCCCCTGCCCCTTTACGGACACCCCCTCGC
TTGGACGGCTGGGCACACGCCTCCCACTGGGGTCCAGGGAGCAGGCGGTGGGCACCCACCCTGGGACCTA
GGGGCGCCGCAAACCACACTGGACTCCGGCCCTCCTACCCTGCGCCCAGTCCTTCCACCTCGACGTTTAC
AAGCCCCCCCTTCCACTTTTTTTTGTATGTTTTTTTTCTGCTGGAAACAGACTCGATTCATATTGAATAT
AATATATTTGTGTATTTAACAGGGAGGGGAAGAGGGGGCGATCGCGGCGGAGCTGGCCCCGCCGCCTGGT
ACTCAAGCCCGCGGGGACATTGGGAAGGGGACCCCCGCCCCCTGCCCTCCCCTCTCTGCACCGTACTGTG
GAAAAGAAACACGCACTTAGTCTCTAAAGAGTTTATTTTAAGACGTGTTTGTGTTTGTGTGTGTTTGTTC
TTTTTATTGAATCTATTTAAGTAAAAAAAAAATTGGTTCTTTATTAATTTCTGTTGTCTTTTTTTCCAAG
CTGGGAGGGCGGGGGGAAAAAAAAAAGCACTGGTTTGCCCCCAGCTCAGTGCTGTTGGTGGCTCGGTCCT
GTATGTGTCCCCCTCGTCGGTTCGGCGCAGGCATCTTGTGGTCCCAGCCCAGGAGTCCCACCCTTCCCGC
GTCCCCAGATCTCCAGGGTTGGATGGTTGGGGCGCGGGACGCGGTCCAGGGACCCAGGAGCTGAAGGCAG
GGTGCTCCGGCCGAGACTTGGAGTGCGCAGGCGCGTCCCCGCCCAGCCGCGCGCGCCGGGGCTTTCCCCG
CTGACGCAGCGGAAGCGCTGCCCATACAAGGACCGATTCTGCCCAGTGACGCGACCGCGGTCTCTGGGCA
GATTCCGGGAATCCCCTCCCCCGCTCTGCCGGGCAGGGCCGCGGCGCCGGGAAGGGGGCCGGGATTTTCC
CGGGCAGGCGGCTGCCCGGGCACGGAAAGCCCCAGGCCTGGGTCCAGAGCGCCCGCGGTGGGCGGGCAGC
GCTCCTGGGCTCCGGGAGCCACCCCTGTGCCACCTTCAAGACACTGGCGCCTA
