LOCUS       Exported 8043 bp ds-DNA circular SYN 12-MAY-2021
DEFINITION  CRISPR donor plasmid to tag human transcription factor JUNB with
            GFP.
ACCESSION   .
VERSION     .
KEYWORDS    pJUNB-donor
SOURCE      synthetic DNA construct
  ORGANISM  synthetic DNA construct
REFERENCE   1 (bases 1 to 8043)
  TITLE     White lab ENCODE plasmids to tag human transcription factors with
            GFP
REFERENCE   2 (bases 1 to 8043)
  AUTHORS   .
  TITLE     Direct Submission
  JOURNAL   Exported May 12, 2021 from SnapGene Server 1.1.58
            http://www.snapgene.com
FEATURES             Location/Qualifiers
     source          1..8043
                     /organism="synthetic DNA construct"
                     /mol_type="other DNA"
     primer_bind     complement(70..89)
                     /label=T7
                     /note="T7 promoter, forward primer"
     promoter        complement(71..89)
                     /label=T7 promoter
                     /note="promoter for bacteriophage T7 RNA polymerase"
     primer_bind     complement(96..113)
                     /label=M13 Forward
                     /note="In lacZ gene. Also called M13-F20 or M13 (-21)
                     Forward"
     primer_bind     complement(96..112)
                     /label=M13 fwd
                     /note="common sequencing primer, one of multiple similar
                     variants"
     primer_bind     complement(105..127)
                     /label=M13/pUC Forward
                     /note="In lacZ gene"
     CDS             250..552
                     /codon_start=1
                     /gene="ccdB"
                     /product="CcdB, a bacterial toxin that poisons DNA gyrase"
                     /label=ccdB
                     /note="Plasmids containing the ccdB gene cannot be
                     propagated in standard E. coli strains."
                     /translation="QFKVYTYKRESRYRLFVDVQSDIIDTPGRRMVIPLASARLLSDKV
                     SRELYPVVHIGDESWRMMTTDMASVPVSVIGEEVADLSHRENDIKNAINLMFWGI"
     primer_bind     431..450
                     /label=ccdB-fwd
                     /note="ccdB gene, forward primer"
     CDS             901..1695
                     /codon_start=1
                     /gene="aph(3')-II (or nptII)"
                     /product="aminoglycoside phosphotransferase from Tn5"
                     /label=NeoR/KanR
                     /note="confers resistance to neomycin, kanamycin, and G418
                     (Geneticin(R))"
                     /translation="MIEQDGLHAGSPAAWVERLFGYDWAQQTIGCSDAAVFRLSAQGRP
                     VLFVKTDLSGALNELQDEAARLSWLATTGVPCAAVLDVVTEAGRDWLLLGEVPGQDLLS
                     SHLAPAEKVSIMADAMRRLHTLDPATCPFDHQAKHRIERARTRMEAGLVDQDDLDEEHQ
                     GLAPAELFARLKASMPDGEDLVVTHGDACLPNIMVENGRFSGFIDCGRLGVADRYQDIA
                     LATRDIAEELGGEWADRFLVLYGIAAPDSQRIAFYRLLDEFF"
     regulatory      1895..1904
                     /regulatory_class="other"
                     /note="vertebrate consensus sequence for strong initiation
                     of translation (Kozak, 1987)"
     CDS             1901..2275
                     /codon_start=1
                     /gene="Sh ble from Streptoalloteichus hindustanus"
                     /product="antibiotic-binding protein"
                     /label=BleoR
                     /note="confers resistance to bleomycin, phleomycin, and
                     Zeocin(TM)"
                     /translation="MAKLTSAVPVLTARDVAGAVEFWTDRLGFSRDFVEDDFAGVVRDD
                     VTLFISAVQDQVVPDNTLAWVWVRGLDELYAEWSEVVSTNFRDASGPAMTEIGEQPWGR
                     EFALRDPAGNCVHFVAEEQD"
     rep_origin      2413..3001
                     /direction=RIGHT
                     /label=ori
                     /note="high-copy-number ColE1/pMB1/pBR322/pUC origin of
                     replication"
     primer_bind     2902..2921
                     /label=pBR322ori-F
                     /note="pBR322 origin, forward primer"
     primer_bind     3155..3172
                     /label=L4440
                     /note="L4440 vector, forward primer"
     protein_bind    3289..3310
                     /label=CAP binding site
                     /bound_moiety="E. coli catabolite activator protein"
                     /note="CAP binding activates transcription in the presence
                     of cAMP."
     promoter        3325..3355
                     /label=lac promoter
                     /note="promoter for the E. coli lac operon"
     protein_bind    3363..3379
                     /label=lac operator
                     /bound_moiety="lac repressor encoded by lacI"
                     /note="The lac repressor binds to the lac operator to
                     inhibit transcription in E. coli. This inhibition can be
                     relieved by adding lactose or
                     isopropyl-beta-D-thiogalactopyranoside (IPTG)."
     primer_bind     3368..3390
                     /label=M13/pUC Reverse
                     /note="In lacZ gene"
     primer_bind     3387..3403
                     /label=M13 rev
                     /note="common sequencing primer, one of multiple similar
                     variants"
     primer_bind     3387..3403
                     /label=M13 Reverse
                     /note="In lacZ gene. Also called M13-rev"
     promoter        3421..3439
                     /label=SP6 promoter
                     /note="promoter for bacteriophage SP6 RNA polymerase"
     primer_bind     3421..3438
                     /label=SP6
                     /note="SP6 promoter, forward primer"
     CDS             4581..4601
                     /codon_start=1
                     /product="tobacco etch virus (TEV) protease recognition and
                     cleavage site"
                     /label=TEV site
                     /translation="ENLYFQG"
     CDS             4614..4658
                     /codon_start=1
                     /product="affinity and epitope tag derived from pancreatic
                     ribonuclease A"
                     /label=S-Tag
                     /translation="KETAAAKFERQHMDS"
     CDS             4698..4721
                     /codon_start=1
                     /product="recognition and cleavage site for human
                     rhinovirus 3C and PreScission proteases"
                     /label=HRV 3C site
                     /translation="LEVLFQGP"
     CDS             4749..5468
                     /codon_start=1
                     /product="the original enhanced GFP (Yang et al., 1996)"
                     /label=EGFP
                     /note="mammalian codon-optimized"
                     /translation="MVSKGEELFTGVVPILVELDGDVNGHKFSVSGEGEGDATYGKLTL
                     KFICTTGKLPVPWPTLVTTLTYGVQCFSRYPDHMKQHDFFKSAMPEGYVQERTIFFKDD
                     GNYKTRAEVKFEGDTLVNRIELKGIDFKEDGNILGHKLEYNYNSHNVYIMADKQKNGIK
                     VNFKIRHNIEDGSVQLADHYQQNTPIGDGPVLLPDNHYLSTQSALSKDPNEKRDHMVLK
                     EFVTAAGITLGMDELYK"
     primer_bind     complement(4794..4815)
                     /label=EGFP-N
                     /note="EGFP, reverse primer"
     primer_bind     complement(5055..5074)
                     /label=EXFP-R
                     /note="For distinguishing EGFP variants, reverse primer"
     misc_feature    5506..6091
                     /label=IRES2
                     /note="internal ribosome entry site (IRES) of the
                     encephalomyocarditis virus (EMCV)"
     primer_bind     complement(5672..5689)
                     /label=IRES reverse
                     /note="IRES internal ribosome entry site, reverse primer.
                     Also called pCDH-rev"
     primer_bind     5899..5918
                     /label=IRES-F
                     /note="IRES internal ribosome entry site, forward primer"
     CDS             6173..6976
                     /codon_start=1
                     /gene="aph(3')-II (or nptII)"
                     /product="aminoglycoside phosphotransferase from Tn5"
                     /label=NeoR/KanR
                     /note="confers resistance to neomycin, kanamycin, and G418
                     (Geneticin(R))"
                     /translation="MGSAIGQDGLHAGSPAAWVERLFGYDWAQQTIGCSDAAVFRLSAQ
                     GRPVLFVKTDLSGALNELQDEAARLSWLATTGVPCAAVLDVVTEAGRDWLLLGEVPGQD
                     LLSSHLAPAEKVSIMADAMRRLHTLDPATCPFDHQAKHRIERARTRMEAGLVDQDDLDE
                     EHQGLAPAELFARLKARMPDGEDLVVTHGDACLPNIMVENGRFSGFIDCGRLGVADRYQ
                     DIALATRDIAEELGGEWADRFLVLYGIAAPDSQRIAFYRLLDEFF"
ORIGIN
        1 aagggcgaat tctgcagata tccatcacac tggcggccgc tcgagcatgc atctagaggg
       61 cccaattcgc cctatagtga gtcgtattac aattcactgg ccgtcgtttt acaacgtcgt
      121 gactgggaaa accctggcgt tacccaactt aatcgccttg cagcacatcc ccctttcgcc
      181 agctggcgta atagcgaaga ggcccgcacc gatcgccctt cccaacagtt gcgcagccta
      241 tacgtacggc agtttaaggt ttacacctat aaaagagaga gccgttatcg tctgtttgtg
      301 gatgtacaga gtgatattat tgacacgccg gggcgacgga tggtgatccc cctggccagt
      361 gcacgtctgc tgtcagataa agtctcccgt gaactttacc cggtggtgca tatcggggat
      421 gaaagctggc gcatgatgac caccgatatg gccagtgtgc cggtctccgt tatcggggaa
      481 gaagtggctg atctcagcca ccgcgaaaat gacatcaaaa acgccattaa cctgatgttc
      541 tggggaatat aaatgtcagg catgagatta tcaaaaagga tcttcaccta gatccttttc
      601 acgtagaaag ccagtccgca gaaacggtgc tgaccccgga tgaatgtcag ctactgggct
      661 atctggacaa gggaaaacgc aagcgcaaag agaaagcagg tagcttgcag tgggcttaca
      721 tggcgatagc tagactgggc ggttttatgg acagcaagcg aaccggaatt gccagctggg
      781 gcgccctctg gtaaggttgg gaagccctgc aaagtaaact ggatggcttt cttgccgcca
      841 aggatctgat ggcgcagggg atcaagctct gatcaagaga caggatgagg atcgtttcgc
      901 atgattgaac aagatggatt gcacgcaggt tctccggccg cttgggtgga gaggctattc
      961 ggctatgact gggcacaaca gacaatcggc tgctctgatg ccgccgtgtt ccggctgtca
     1021 gcgcaggggc gcccggttct ttttgtcaag accgacctgt ccggtgccct gaatgaactg
     1081 caagacgagg cagcgcggct atcgtggctg gccacgacgg gcgttccttg cgcagctgtg
     1141 ctcgacgttg tcactgaagc gggaagggac tggctgctat tgggcgaagt gccggggcag
     1201 gatctcctgt catctcacct tgctcctgcc gagaaagtat ccatcatggc tgatgcaatg
     1261 cggcggctgc atacgcttga tccggctacc tgcccattcg accaccaagc gaaacatcgc
     1321 atcgagcgag cacgtactcg gatggaagcc ggtcttgtcg atcaggatga tctggacgaa
     1381 gagcatcagg ggctcgcgcc agccgaactg ttcgccaggc tcaaggcgag catgcccgac
     1441 ggcgaggatc tcgtcgtgac ccatggcgat gcctgcttgc cgaatatcat ggtggaaaat
     1501 ggccgctttt ctggattcat cgactgtggc cggctgggtg tggcggaccg ctatcaggac
     1561 atagcgttgg ctacccgtga tattgctgaa gagcttggcg gcgaatgggc tgaccgcttc
     1621 ctcgtgcttt acggtatcgc cgctcccgat tcgcagcgca tcgccttcta tcgccttctt
     1681 gacgagttct tctgaattat taacgcttac aatttcctga tgcggtattt tctccttacg
     1741 catctgtgcg gtatttcaca ccgcatcagg tggcactttt cggggaaatg tgcgcggaac
     1801 ccctatttgt ttatttttct aaatacattc aaatatgtat ccgctcatga gacaataacc
     1861 ctgataaatg cttcaataat agcacgtgag gagggccacc atggccaagt tgaccagtgc
     1921 cgttccggtg ctcaccgcgc gcgacgtcgc cggagcggtc gagttctgga ccgaccggct
     1981 cgggttctcc cgggacttcg tggaggacga cttcgccggt gtggtccggg acgacgtgac
     2041 cctgttcatc agcgcggtcc aggaccaggt ggtgccggac aacaccctgg cctgggtgtg
     2101 ggtgcgcggc ctggacgagc tgtacgccga gtggtcggag gtcgtgtcca cgaacttccg
     2161 ggacgcctcc gggccggcca tgaccgagat cggcgagcag ccgtgggggc gggagttcgc
     2221 cctgcgcgac ccggccggca actgcgtgca cttcgtggcc gaggagcagg actgacacgt
     2281 gctaaaactt catttttaat ttaaaaggat ctaggtgaag atcctttttg ataatctcat
     2341 gaccaaaatc ccttaacgtg agttttcgtt ccactgagcg tcagaccccg tagaaaagat
     2401 caaaggatct tcttgagatc ctttttttct gcgcgtaatc tgctgcttgc aaacaaaaaa
     2461 accaccgcta ccagcggtgg tttgtttgcc ggatcaagag ctaccaactc tttttccgaa
     2521 ggtaactggc ttcagcagag cgcagatacc aaatactgtt cttctagtgt agccgtagtt
     2581 aggccaccac ttcaagaact ctgtagcacc gcctacatac ctcgctctgc taatcctgtt
     2641 accagtggct gctgccagtg gcgataagtc gtgtcttacc gggttggact caagacgata
     2701 gttaccggat aaggcgcagc ggtcgggctg aacggggggt tcgtgcacac agcccagctt
     2761 ggagcgaacg acctacaccg aactgagata cctacagcgt gagctatgag aaagcgccac
     2821 gcttcccgaa gggagaaagg cggacaggta tccggtaagc ggcagggtcg gaacaggaga
     2881 gcgcacgagg gagcttccag ggggaaacgc ctggtatctt tatagtcctg tcgggtttcg
     2941 ccacctctga cttgagcgtc gatttttgtg atgctcgtca ggggggcgga gcctatggaa
     3001 aaacgccagc aacgcggcct ttttacggtt cctggccttt tgctggcctt ttgctcacat
     3061 gttctttcct gcgttatccc ctgattctgt ggataaccgt attaccgcct ttgagtgagc
     3121 tgataccgct cgccgcagcc gaacgaccga gcgcagcgag tcagtgagcg aggaagcgga
     3181 agagcgccca atacgcaaac cgcctctccc cgcgcgttgg ccgattcatt aatgcagctg
     3241 gcacgacagg tttcccgact ggaaagcggg cagtgagcgc aacgcaatta atgtgagtta
     3301 gctcactcat taggcacccc aggctttaca ctttatgctt ccggctcgta tgttgtgtgg
     3361 aattgtgagc ggataacaat ttcacacagg aaacagctat gaccatgatt acgccaagct
     3421 atttaggtga cactatagaa tactcaagct atgcatcaag cttggtaccg agctcggatc
     3481 cactagtaac ggccgccagt gtgctggata tctgcagaat tcgcccttaa cagcccttct
     3541 accacgacga ctcatacaca gctacgggat acggccgggc ccctggtggc ctctctctac
     3601 acgactacaa actcctgaaa ccgagcctgg cggtcaacct ggccgacccc taccggagtc
     3661 tcaaagcgcc tggggctcgc ggacccggcc cagagggcgg cggtggcggc agctactttt
     3721 ctggtcaggg ctcggacacc ggcgcgtctc tcaagctcgc ctcttcggag ctggaacgcc
     3781 tgattgtccc caacagcaac ggcgtgatca cgacgacgcc tacacccccg ggacagtact
     3841 tttacccccg cgggggtggc agcggtggag gtgcaggggg cgcagggggc ggcgtcaccg
     3901 aggagcagga gggcttcgcc gacggctttg tcaaagccct ggacgatctg cacaagatga
     3961 accacgtgac accccccaac gtgtccctgg gcgctaccgg ggggcccccg gctgggcccg
     4021 ggggcgtcta cgccggcccg gagccacctc ccgtttacac caacctcagc agctactccc
     4081 cagcctctgc gtcctcggga ggcgccgggg ctgccgtcgg gaccgggagc tcgtacccga
     4141 cgaccaccat cagctacctc ccacacgcgc cgcccttcgc cggtggccac ccggcgcagc
     4201 tgggcttggg ccgcggcgcc tccaccttca aggaggaacc gcagaccgtg ccggaggcgc
     4261 gcagccggga cgccacgccg ccggtgtccc ccatcaacat ggaagaccaa gagcgcatca
     4321 aagtggagcg caagcggctg cggaaccggc tggcggccac caagtgccgg aagcggaagc
     4381 tggagcgcat cgcgcgcctg gaggacaagg tgaagacgct caaggccgag aacgcggggc
     4441 tgtcgagtac cgccggcctc ctccgggagc aggtggccca gctcaaacag aaggtcatga
     4501 cccacgtcag caacggctgt cagctgctgc ttggggtcaa gggacacgcc ttcgattatg
     4561 atattccaac tactgcaagc gagaatcttt attttcaggg cgccgccaaa ttcaaagaaa
     4621 ccgctgctgc taaattcgaa cgccagcaca tggacagcgg aggtggaggt tcgagcggtc
     4681 cctcgggttc gtcgagcctg gaagttctgt tccaggggcc cctgtcgtcg agcggtccct
     4741 cgggttcgat ggtgagcaaa ggcgaggagc tgttcaccgg ggtggtgccc atcctggtcg
     4801 agctggacgg cgacgtaaac ggccacaagt tcagcgtgtc cggcgagggc gagggcgatg
     4861 ccacctacgg caagctgacc ctgaagttca tctgcaccac cggcaagctg cccgtgccct
     4921 ggcccaccct cgtgaccacc ctgacctacg gcgtgcagtg cttcagccgc taccccgacc
     4981 acatgaagca gcacgacttc ttcaagtccg ccatgcccga aggctacgtc caggagcgca
     5041 ccatcttctt caaggacgac ggcaactaca agacccgcgc cgaggtgaag ttcgagggcg
     5101 acaccctggt gaaccgcatc gagctgaagg gcatcgactt caaggaggac ggcaacatcc
     5161 tggggcacaa gctggagtac aactacaaca gccacaacgt ctatatcatg gccgacaagc
     5221 agaagaacgg catcaaggtg aacttcaaga tccgccacaa catcgaggac ggcagcgtgc
     5281 agctcgccga ccactaccag cagaacaccc ccatcggcga cggccccgtg ctgctgcccg
     5341 acaaccacta cctgagcacc cagtccgccc tgagcaaaga ccccaacgag aagcgcgatc
     5401 acatggtcct taaggagttc gtgaccgccg ccgggatcac tctcggcatg gacgagctgt
     5461 acaagtaatg atctagagtc gagttaatta agaattccgc ccccccccct ctccctcccc
     5521 ccccctaacg ttactggccg aagccgcttg gaataaggcc ggtgtgcgtt tgtctatatg
     5581 ttattttcca ccatattgcc gtcttttggc aatgtgaggg cccggaaacc tggccctgtc
     5641 ttcttgacga gcattcctag gggtctttcc cctctcgcca aaggaatgca gggtctgttg
     5701 aatgtcgtga aggaagcagt tcctctggaa gcttcttgaa gacaaacaac gtctgtagcg
     5761 accctttgca ggcagcggaa ccccccacct ggcgacaggt gcctctgcgg ccaaaagcca
     5821 cgtgtataag atacacctgc aaaggcggca caaccccagt gccacgttgt gagttggata
     5881 gttgtggaaa gagtcaaatg gctctcctca agcgtattca acaaggggct gaaggatgcc
     5941 cagaaggtac cccattgtat gggatctgat ctggggcctc ggtgcacatg ctttacatgt
     6001 gtttagtcga ggttaaaaaa acgtctaggc cccccgaacc acggggacgt ggttttcctt
     6061 tgaaaaacac gatgataata tggccacaac ctgttacatt gcacaagata aaaatatatc
     6121 atcacgaaca gtaaaactgt ctgcttacat aaacagtaat acaaggggtg ttatgggatc
     6181 ggccattgga caagatggat tgcacgcagg ttctccggcc gcttgggtgg agaggctatt
     6241 cggctatgac tgggcacaac agacaatcgg ctgctctgat gccgccgtgt tccggctgtc
     6301 agcgcagggg cgcccggttc tttttgtcaa gaccgacctg tccggtgccc tgaatgaact
     6361 gcaggacgag gcagcgcggc tatcgtggct ggccacgacg ggcgttcctt gcgcagctgt
     6421 gctcgacgtt gtcactgaag cgggaaggga ctggctgcta ttgggcgaag tgccggggca
     6481 ggatctcctg tcatctcacc ttgctcctgc cgagaaagta tccatcatgg ctgatgcaat
     6541 gcggcggctg catacgcttg atccggctac ctgcccattc gaccaccaag cgaaacatcg
     6601 catcgagcga gcacgtactc ggatggaagc cggtcttgtc gatcaggatg atctggacga
     6661 agagcatcag gggctcgcgc cagccgaact gttcgccagg ctcaaggcgc gcatgcccga
     6721 cggcgaggat ctcgtcgtga cccatggcga tgcctgcttg ccgaatatca tggtggaaaa
     6781 tggccgcttt tctggattca tcgactgtgg ccggctgggt gtggcggacc gctatcagga
     6841 catagcgttg gctacccgtg atattgctga agagcttggc ggcgaatggg ctgaccgctt
     6901 cctcgtgctt tacggtatcg ccgctcccga ttcgcagcgc atcgccttct atcgccttct
     6961 tgacgagttc ttctgaaacg tcccctgccc ctttacggac accccctcgc ttggacggct
     7021 gggcacacgc ctcccactgg ggtccaggga gcaggcggtg ggcacccacc ctgggaccta
     7081 ggggcgccgc aaaccacact ggactccggc cctcctaccc tgcgcccagt ccttccacct
     7141 cgacgtttac aagccccccc ttccactttt ttttgtatgt tttttttctg ctggaaacag
     7201 actcgattca tattgaatat aatatatttg tgtatttaac agggagggga agagggggcg
     7261 atcgcggcgg agctggcccc gccgcctggt actcaagccc gcggggacat tgggaagggg
     7321 acccccgccc cctgccctcc cctctctgca ccgtactgtg gaaaagaaac acgcacttag
     7381 tctctaaaga gtttatttta agacgtgttt gtgtttgtgt gtgtttgttc tttttattga
     7441 atctatttaa gtaaaaaaaa aattggttct ttattaattt ctgttgtctt tttttccaag
     7501 ctgggagggc ggggggaaaa aaaaaagcac tggtttgccc ccagctcagt gctgttggtg
     7561 gctcggtcct gtatgtgtcc ccctcgtcgg ttcggcgcag gcatcttgtg gtcccagccc
     7621 aggagtccca cccttcccgc gtccccagat ctccagggtt ggatggttgg ggcgcgggac
     7681 gcggtccagg gacccaggag ctgaaggcag ggtgctccgg ccgagacttg gagtgcgcag
     7741 gcgcgtcccc gcccagccgc gcgcgccggg gctttccccg ctgacgcagc ggaagcgctg
     7801 cccatacaag gaccgattct gcccagtgac gcgaccgcgg tctctgggca gattccggga
     7861 atcccctccc ccgctctgcc gggcagggcc gcggcgccgg gaagggggcc gggattttcc
     7921 cgggcaggcg gctgcccggg cacggaaagc cccaggcctg ggtccagagc gcccgcggtg
     7981 ggcgggcagc gctcctgggc tccgggagcc acccctgtgc caccttcaag acactggcgc
     8041 cta
//
